Addgene plasmid #240047: pAAV-2xcHS4-cjBCL11B-E4-CMVmini-EGFP-miR-WPRE-hGHpA
Purpose: Expression of GFP in cortical BCL11B neurons in marmoset
Depositing lab: Guoping Feng. Depositing organization: Massachusetts Institute of Technology.
Backbone
  Vector backbone: pAAV
  Vector type: AAV
Growth in bacteria
  Bacterial resistance: Ampicillin, 100 μg/mL
  Growth temperature: 30°C
  Growth strain: NEB Stable
  Copy number: High Copy
Gene/Insert
  Gene/Insert name: EGFP
  Species: Synthetic
  Insert size (bp): 717
  Promoter: CMVmini
  Cloning method: Gibson Cloning
  Sequencing primers: 5′ ttaggcgtgtacggt
Terms and licenses: Academic/Nonprofit Terms; Industry Terms: Not Available to Industry
How to cite: pAAV-2xcHS4-cjBCL11B-E4-CMVmini-EGFP-miR-WPRE-hGHpA was a gift from Guoping Feng (Addgene plasmid # 240047 ; http://n2t.net/addgene:240047 ; RRID:Addgene_240047)
