[The description below was written by a language model from this plasmid's Addgene catalogue record and pLannotate feature annotations shown in this document.]
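Description:
pAAV-2xcHS4-cjBCL11B-E4-CMVmini-EGFP-miR-WPRE-hGHpA is an adeno-associated virus transfer plasmid of about 6 kb, built on a pAAV backbone and intended for packaging a reporter genome that labels BCL11B-expressing cortical neurons in the marmoset. In bacteria it is maintained at high copy from a ColE1/pUC-type origin and selected with ampicillin through the bla gene and its own promoter. An f1 phage origin is also present. The short bom, rop and oriT matches in the feature table are probably backbone remnants or chance hits rather than functional parts.

The payload lies between AAV2 inverted terminal repeats, which provide the signals for replication and encapsidation of the genome. The right ITR is annotated in full, while the left one was detected only as two short fragments, a common result for these repeat-rich, hard-to-sequence elements. According to the name, the cassette begins with two copies of the chicken HS4 insulator, followed by E4, presumably a candidate enhancer from the marmoset (cj, Callithrix jacchus) BCL11B locus. Neither element is annotated, but both would fall in the unlabelled stretch upstream of the promoter. The enhancer is paired with a minimal CMV promoter, which has little activity alone, so that cell-type specificity comes from the enhancer. The annotation tool called this region a TRE3G fragment, most likely because Tet-responsive promoters contain the same minimal CMV core. EGFP follows. The gap between EGFP and the WPRE probably holds the "miR" element of the name, whose nature (for example microRNA target sites for detargeting) the record does not state. The WPRE enhances transcript expression, and a human growth hormone polyadenylation signal terminates the transcript.
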