Features (pLannotate 1.2.2; 15 found; start..end, strand, type, name):
      1..589     +  rep_origin     ori: high-copy-number ColE1/pMB1/pBR322/pUC origin of replication
    662..689     +  repeat_region  AAV2 ITR (fragment): inverted terminal repeat of adeno-associated virus serotype 2 inverted
    718..745     +  repeat_region  AAV2 ITR (fragment): inverted terminal repeat of adeno-associated virus serotype 2 inverted
   1673..1690    -  oriT           oriT (fragment): origin of transfer for the bacterial F plasmid (Frost et al., 1994)
   1959..2093    +  promoter       TRE3G promoter (fragment): 3rd-generation Tet-responsive promoter that can be activated by binding of Tet-On® 3G
   2130..2849    +  CDS            EGFP: the original enhanced GFP (Yang et al., 1996) mammalian codon-optimized
   3063..3651    +  misc_feature   WPRE: woodchuck hepatitis virus posttranscriptional regulatory element
   3667..3879    +  polyA_signal   hGH poly(A) signal (fragment): human growth hormone polyadenylation signal
   3902..4042    +  repeat_region  AAV2 ITR: inverted terminal repeat of adeno-associated virus serotype 2 inverted
   4047..4098    -  misc_feature   bom (fragment): basis of mobility region from pBR322
   4117..4572    +  rep_origin     f1 ori (sequence partly withheld): f1 bacteriophage origin of replication; arrow indicates direction of (+) strand synthesis
   4573..4622    -  misc_feature   bom (fragment): basis of mobility region from pBR322
   4724..4759    -  CDS            rop (fragment): Rop protein, which maintains plasmids at low copy number; rop
   4854..4958    +  promoter       AmpR promoter: bla
   4959..5819    +  CDS            AmpR: β-lactamase; bla; confers resistance to ampicillin, carbenicillin, and related antibiotics
>Addgene plasmid #240047 | pAAV-2xcHS4-cjBCL11B-E4-CMVmini-EGFP-miR-WPRE-hGHpA | addgene full sequence | sequence record 484982 | Addgene NGS Result
TTGAGATCCTTTTTTTCTGCGCGTAATCTGCTGCTTGCAAACAAAAAAACCACCGCTACCAGCGGTGGTT
TGTTTGCCGGATCAAGAGCTACCAACTCTTTTTCCGAAGGTAACTGGCTTCAGCAGAGCGCAGATACCAA
ATACTGTTCTTCTAGTGTAGCCGTAGTTAGGCCACCACTTCAAGAACTCTGTAGCACCGCCTACATACCT
CGCTCTGCTAATCCTGTTACCAGTGGCTGCTGCCAGTGGCGATAAGTCGTGTCTTACCGGGTTGGACTCA
AGACGATAGTTACCGGATAAGGCGCAGCGGTCGGGCTGAACGGGGGGTTCGTGCACACAGCCCAGCTTGG
AGCGAACGACCTACACCGAACTGAGATACCTACAGCGTGAGCTATGAGAAAGCGCCACGCTTCCCGAAGG
GAGAAAGGCGGACAGGTATCCGGTAAGCGGCAGGGTCGGAACAGGAGAGCGCACGAGGGAGCTTCCAGGG
GGAAACGCCTGGTATCTTTATAGTCCTGTCGGGTTTCGCCACCTCTGACTTGAGCGTCGATTTTTGTGAT
GCTCGTCAGGGGGGCGGAGCCTATGGAAAAACGCCAGCAACGCGGCCTTTTTACGGTTCCTGGCCTTTTG
CTGGCCTTTTGCTCACATGTCCTGCAGGCAGCTGCGCGCTCGCTCGCTCACTGAGGCCGCCCGGGCGTCG
GGCGACCTTTGGTCGCCCGGCCTCAGTGAGCGAGCGAGCGCGCAGAGAGGGAGTGGCCAACTCCATCACT
AGGGGTTCCTGCGGCCGCACGCGTACAGGGTAATTGCGCGCCGAGCTCACGGGGACAGCCCCCCCCCAAA
GCCCCCAGGGATGTAATTACGTCCCTCCCCCGCTAGGGGGCAGCAGCGAGCCGCCCGGGGCTCCGCTCCG
GTCCGGCGCTCCCCCCGCATCCCCGAGCCGGCAGCGTGCGGGGACAGCCCGGGCACGGGGAAGGTGGCAC
GGGATCGCTTTCCTCTGAACGCTTCTCGCTGCTCTTTGAGCCTGCAGACACCTGGGGGATACGGGGAAAA
AGCTTGAGCTCACGGGGACAGCCCCCCCCCAAAGCCCCCAGGGATGTAATTACGTCCCTCCCCCGCTAGG
GGGCAGCAGCGAGCCGCCCGGGGCTCCGCTCCGGTCCGGCGCTCCCCCCGCATCCCCGAGCCGGCAGCGT
GCGGGGACAGCCCGGGCACGGGGAAGGTGGCACGGGATCGCTTTCCTCTGAACGCTTCTCGCTGCTCTTT
GAGCCTGCAGACACCTGGGGGATACGGGGAAAAAGCTTATCGACGGCCGACGCCGTTTAATTAAGTGTCT
AGACTGCAGAGGGCCCGAATTCGCATGCTGGACCCTCCCCAGCAAGGAAAGAGACACGGGTGTCAGGAGC
TCTGAAGTCTGTGCAACCCTATAAATCTACCTGTGTTCCACAATGTTGAGCCCCTTATATGTGTGCACTG
AGGAACGGCTGCATTGGCACAGGAGTCCTAGACTCCCAGACTTTGTGCTCCACCCTGAAATAGCATCCAG
TTTCATGGCAGGCTCTGTTTTTTTCCAAGGAAGTTAAATATGCACAGCCCGCACTTTGCAATAAAATCAA
GGTTATGCAAAAAAGTAATTCAGCTCTGGCTTCCAGGAATCCCCGTGGAAAATATATATGTGTCTATTTA
TAAAGAAAAAATTAATACAGCAAACAATCTCATTGAAGGAAACTTCTAAATGTGTTCCAACAAAACCTGT
CCCGGAGTCAGCAACTCCTCCCGCCTCCCACTTCAGAGGAGCAGAGACTTCAAGTTCTGGTTTAAATTTA
GATGCTGTCTTTTCTGATGGGAATTTGAAAGTTGGGGGAAAATATGCACCAAGTATATATTAGGATTAGG
AAACATCCGTAGAATCTATTTCCTGAACTTCATAAACAGAGGAACTAAATTATCACTACTAGTGATATCG
TATAAGCTTTAGGCGTGTACGGTGGGCGCCTATAAAAGCAGAGCTCGTTTAGTGAACCGTCAGATCGCCT
GGAGCAATTCCACAACACTTTTGTCTTATACCAACTTTCCGTACCACTTCCTACCCTCGTAAAGGATCCT
TCGAAGCTAGCAGCGCTGTTAACGCCACCATGGTGAGCAAGGGCGAGGAGCTGTTCACCGGGGTGGTGCC
CATCCTGGTCGAGCTGGACGGCGACGTAAACGGCCACAAGTTCAGCGTGTCCGGCGAGGGCGAGGGCGAT
GCCACCTACGGCAAGCTGACCCTGAAGTTCATCTGCACCACCGGCAAGCTGCCCGTGCCCTGGCCCACCC
TCGTGACCACCCTGACCTACGGCGTGCAGTGCTTCAGCCGCTACCCCGACCACATGAAGCAGCACGACTT
CTTCAAGTCCGCCATGCCCGAAGGCTACGTCCAGGAGCGCACCATCTTCTTCAAGGACGACGGCAACTAC
AAGACCCGCGCCGAGGTGAAGTTCGAGGGCGACACCCTGGTGAACCGCATCGAGCTGAAGGGCATCGACT
TCAAGGAGGACGGCAACATCCTGGGGCACAAGCTGGAGTACAACTACAACAGCCACAACGTCTATATCAT
GGCCGACAAGCAGAAGAACGGCATCAAGGTGAACTTCAAGATCCGCCACAACATCGAGGACGGCAGCGTG
CAGCTCGCCGACCACTACCAGCAGAACACCCCCATCGGCGACGGCCCCGTGCTGCTGCCCGACAACCACT
ACCTGAGCACCCAGTCCGCCCTGAGCAAAGACCCCAACGAGAAGCGCGATCACATGGTCCTGCTGGAGTT
CGTGACCGCCGCCGGGATCACTCTCGGCATGGACGAGCTGTACAAGTAAGTCGACGGCGCGCCACCGGTC
AAACACCATTGTCACACTCCATACTATCAAACACCATTGTCACACTCCAGATCAACAAACACCATTGTCA
CACTCCACGCCGGCGGGTACCAGTGAATTCTACCAGTGCCATAGATCAAAGTGAATTCTACCAGTGCCAT
ATACTATAGTGAATTCTACCAGTGCCATACAAGCTTATCGATCTCGATCGATAATCAACCTCTGGATTAC
AAAATTTGTGAAAGATTGACTGGTATTCTTAACTATGTTGCTCCTTTTACGCTATGTGGATACGCTGCTT
TAATGCCTTTGTATCATGCTATTGCTTCCCGTATGGCTTTCATTTTCTCCTCCTTGTATAAATCCTGGTT
GCTGTCTCTTTATGAGGAGTTGTGGCCCGTTGTCAGGCAACGTGGCGTGGTGTGCACTGTGTTTGCTGAC
GCAACCCCCACTGGTTGGGGCATTGCCACCACCTGTCAGCTCCTTTCCGGGACTTTCGCTTTCCCCCTCC
CTATTGCCACGGCGGAACTCATCGCCGCCTGCCTTGCCCGCTGCTGGACAGGGGCTCGGCTGTTGGGCAC
TGACAATTCCGTGGTGTTGTCGGGGAAATCATCGTCCTTTCCTTGGCTGCTCGCCTATGTTGCCACCTGG
ATTCTGCGCGGGACGTCCTTCTGCTACGTCCCTTCGGCCCTCAATCCAGCGGACCTTCCTTCCCGCGGCC
TGCTGCCGGCTCTGCGGCCTCTTCCGCGTCTTCGCCTTCGCCCTCAGACGAGTCGGATCTCCCTTTGGGC
CGCCTCCCCGCATCGATAAGATCTACGGGTGGCATCCCTGTGACCCCTCCCCAGTGCCTCTCCTGGCCCT
GGAAGTTGCCACTCCAGTGCCCACCAGCCTTGTCCTAATAAAATTAAGTTGCATCATTTTGTCTGACTAG
GTGTCCTTCTATAATATTATGGGGTGGAGGGGGGTGGTATGGAGCAAGGGGCAAGTTGGGAAGACAACCT
GTAGGGCCTGCGGGGTCTATTGGGAACCACACGTGCGGACCGAGCGGCCGCAGGAACCCCTAGTGATGGA
GTTGGCCACTCCCTCTCTGCGCGCTCGCTCGCTCACTGAGGCCGGGCGACCAAAGGTCGCCCGACGCCCG
GGCTTTGCCCGGGCGGCCTCAGTGAGCGAGCGAGCGCGCAGCTGCCTGCAGGGGCGCCTGATGCGGTATT
TTCTCCTTACGCATCTGTGCGGTATTTCACACCGCATA
[95 nt withheld, positions 4099-4193]
T
[46 nt withheld, positions 4195-4240]
C
[141 nt withheld, positions 4242-4382]
CCTTTGACGTTGGAGTCCACGTTCTTT
[37 nt withheld, positions 4410-4446]
ACTCTATCTCGGGCTATTCTTTTGATTTATAAGGGATTTTGCCGATTTCGGTCTATTGGTTAAAAAATGA
GCTGATTTAACAAAAATTTAACGCGAATTTTAACAAAATATTAACGTTTACAATTTTATGGTGCACTCTC
AGTACAATCTGCTCTGATGCCGCATAGTTAAGCCAGCCCCGACACCCGCCAACACCCGCTGACGCGCCCT
GACGGGCTTGTCTGCTCCCGGCATCCGCTTACAGACAAGCTGTGACCGTCTCCGGGAGCTGCATGTGTCA
GAGGTTTTCACCGTCATCACCGAAACGCGCGAGACGAAAGGGCCTCGTGATACGCCTATTTTTATAGGTT
AATGTCATGATAATAATGGTTTCTTAGACGTCAGGTGGCACTTTTCGGGGAAATGTGCGCGGAACCCCTA
TTTGTTTATTTTTCTAAATACATTCAAATATGTATCCGCTCATGAGACAATAACCCTGATAAATGCTTCA
ATAATATTGAAAAAGGAAGAGTATGAGTATTCAACATTTCCGTGTCGCCCTTATTCCCTTTTTTGCGGCA
TTTTGCCTTCCTGTTTTTGCTCACCCAGAAACGCTGGTGAAAGTAAAAGATGCTGAAGATCAGTTGGGTG
CACGAGTGGGTTACATCGAACTGGATCTCAACAGCGGTAAGATCCTTGAGAGTTTTCGCCCCGAAGAACG
TTTTCCAATGATGAGCACTTTTAAAGTTCTGCTATGTGGCGCGGTATTATCCCGTATTGACGCCGGGCAA
GAGCAACTCGGTCGCCGCATACACTATTCTCAGAATGACTTGGTTGAGTACTCACCAGTCACAGAAAAGC
ATCTTACGGATGGCATGACAGTAAGAGAATTATGCAGTGCTGCCATAACCATGAGTGATAACACTGCGGC
CAACTTACTTCTGACAACGATCGGAGGACCGAAGGAGCTAACCGCTTTTTTGCACAACATGGGGGATCAT
GTAACTCGCCTTGATCGTTGGGAACCGGAGCTGAATGAAGCCATACCAAACGACGAGCGTGACACCACGA
TGCCTGTAGCAATGGCAACAACGTTGCGCAAACTATTAACTGGCGAACTACTTACTCTAGCTTCCCGGCA
ACAATTAATAGACTGGATGGAGGCGGATAAAGTTGCAGGACCACTTCTGCGCTCGGCCCTTCCGGCTGGC
TGGTTTATTGCTGATAAATCTGGAGCCGGTGAGCGTGGGTCTCGCGGTATCATTGCAGCACTGGGGCCAG
ATGGTAAGCCCTCCCGTATCGTAGTTATCTACACGACGGGGAGTCAGGCAACTATGGATGAACGAAATAG
ACAGATCGCTGAGATAGGTGCCTCACTGATTAAGCATTGGTAACTGTCAGACCAAGTTTACTCATATATA
CTTTAGATTGATTTAAAACTTCATTTTTAATTTAAAAGGATCTAGGTGAAGATCCTTTTTGATAATCTCA
TGACCAAAATCCCTTAACGTGAGTTTTCGTTCCACTGAGCGTCAGACCCCGTAGAAAAGATCAAAGGATC
TTC
